>Addgene plasmid #48964 | pcDNA3 MYC-Sumo3 WT | depositor partial sequence | sequence record 71658 | coding region T7 Forward and Reverse
ATGGATGCCGAGCAGAAGCTGATCTCAGAAGAAGATATCGCCGAGGAGAAGCCCAAGGAGGGTGTGAAGA
CAGAGAATGACCACATCAACCTGAAGGTGGCCGGGCAGGACGGCTCCGTGGTGCAGTTCAAAATCAAGAG
GCACACGCCGCTGAGCAAGCTGATGAAGGCCTACTGCGAGAGGCAGGGCTTGTCAATGAGGCAGATCAGA
TTCAGGTTCGACGGGCAGCCAATCAATGAAACTGACACTCCAGCACAGCTGGAGATGGAGGACGAGGACA
CCATCGACGTGTTCCAGCAGCAGACGGGAGGTTGA
