>Addgene plasmid #48964 | pcDNA3 MYC-Sumo3 WT | addgene partial sequence | sequence record 73004 | CMV-F 5'-CGCAAATGGGCGGTAGGCGTG-3'
CTATATAAGCAGAGCTCTCTGGCTAACTAGAGAACCCACTGCTTACTGGCTTATCGAAATTAATACGACT
CACTATAGGGAGACCCAAGCTTATGGATGCCGAGCAGAAGCTGATCTCAGAAGAAGATATCGCCGAGGAG
AAGCCCAAGGAGGGTGTGAAGACAGAGAATGACCACATCAACCTGAAGGTGGCCGGGCAGGACGGCTCCG
TGGTGCAGTTCAAAATCAAGAGGCACACGCCGCTGAGCAAGCTGATGAAGGCCTACTGCGAGAGGCAGGG
CTTGTCAATGAGGCAGATCAGATTCAGGTTCGACGGGCAGCCAATCAATGAAACTGACACTCCAGCACAG
CTGGAGATGGAGGACGAGGACACCATCGACGTGTTCCAGCAGCAGACGGGAGGTTGACTCGAGCATGCAT
CTAGAGGGCCCTATTCTATAGTGTCACCTAAATGCTAGAGCTCGCTGATCAGCCTCGACTGTGCCTTCTA
GTTGCCAGCCATCTGTTGTTTGCCCCTCCCCCGTGCCTTCCTTGACCCTGGAAGGTGCCACTCCCACTGT
CCTTTCCTAATAAAATGAGGAAATTGCATCGCATTGTCTGAGTAGGTGTCATTCTATTCTGGGGGGTGGG
GTGGGGCAGGACAGCAAGGGGGAGGATTGGGAAGACAATAGCAGGCATGCTGGGGATGCGGTGGGCTCTA
TGGCTTCTGAGGCGGAAAGAACCAGCTGGGGCTCTAGGGGGTATCCCC
[124 nt withheld, positions 749-872]
C
[91 nt withheld, positions 874-964]
A
[49 nt withheld, positions 966-1014]
CCTTTGACGTTGGAGTCCACGTTCTTT
[37 nt withheld, positions 1042-1078]
ACCCTATCTCGGTCTATTCTTTTGA
