[The description below was written by a language model from this plasmid's Addgene catalogue record.]
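Description:
pcDNA3 MYC-Sumo3 WT is a mammalian expression plasmid built on the Invitrogen pcDNA3.1 backbone (the name says pcDNA3, while the backbone field says pcDNA3.1) and carrying wild-type human SUMO3 with an N-terminal MYC epitope tag. It is propagated in E. coli as a high-copy plasmid under ampicillin selection. It also carries a neomycin resistance marker, so transfected mammalian cells can be selected with G418. The SUMO3 coding sequence, listed as 315 bp, was inserted by restriction cloning between HindIII and XhoI, and both sites remain intact. The record lists the total vector size as 315 bp as well. This appears to duplicate the insert size, since the empty backbone alone is given as 5446 bp.

The only promoter named in the record is T7. In pcDNA3-family vectors, the T7 site lies just upstream of the polylinker and serves for in vitro transcription and as a sequencing primer site. Expression in mammalian cells from this backbone family is normally driven by the CMV immediate-early promoter and terminated by the BGH polyadenylation signal. The CMV promoter is not listed explicitly, although the BGH reverse sequencing primer is consistent with that layout. No feature table was provided, so the arrangement of elements cannot be confirmed beyond the catalogue fields.

The stated purpose is expression of MYC-tagged wild-type SUMO3 in mammalian cells. SUMO3 is a small ubiquitin-like modifier that is conjugated to target proteins and can form chains, and the MYC tag allows detection or immunoprecipitation of free SUMO3 and its conjugates. The associated publication concerns the deconjugation of SUMO chains by SUMO-specific proteases. The "WT" label implies a reference form for comparison with variant constructs, though the record describes none.
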