Addgene plasmid #48964: pcDNA3 MYC-Sumo3 WT
Purpose: Expresses MYC-Sumo3 Wild Type in mammalian cells
Depositing lab: Guy Salvesen. Depositing organization: Sanford Burnham Prebys Medical Discovery Institute. Publication: The dynamics and mechanism of SUMO chain deconjugation by SUMO-specific proteases. Bekes M, Prudden J, Srikumar T, Raught B, Boddy MN, Salvesen GS. J Biol Chem. 2011 Mar 25;286(12):10238-47. Epub 2011 Jan 19. 10.1074/jbc.M110.205153 PubMed 21247896.
Backbone
  Vector backbone: pcDNA3.1
  Backbone manufacturer: Invitrogen
  Backbone size w/o insert (bp): 5446
  Total vector size (bp): 315
  Vector type: Mammalian Expression
  Selectable markers: Neomycin (select with G418)
Growth in bacteria
  Bacterial resistance: Ampicillin, 100 μg/mL
  Growth temperature: 37°C
  Growth strain: DH5alpha
  Copy number: High Copy
Gene/Insert
  Gene/Insert name: SUMO3
  Species: H. sapiens (human)
  Insert size (bp): 315
  Entrez Gene: SUMO3 (a.k.a. SMT3A, SMT3H1, SUMO-3, Smt3B)
  Promoter: T7
  Tag / fusion protein: MYC (EQKLISEED) (N terminal on insert)
  Cloning method: Restriction Enzyme; 5′ cloning site HindIII (not destroyed); 3′ cloning site XhoI (not destroyed)
  Sequencing primers: 5′ T7 Forward; 3′ BGH Reverse
Terms and licenses: Academic/Nonprofit Terms; Industry Terms: Not Available to Industry
How to cite: pcDNA3 MYC-Sumo3 WT was a gift from Guy Salvesen (Addgene plasmid # 48964 ; http://n2t.net/addgene:48964 ; RRID:Addgene_48964)
